Addgene plasmid #20882: pGL-Lats2UTR
Depositing lab: Robert Blelloch. Depositing organization: University of California, San Francisco (UCSF). Publication: Embryonic stem cell-specific microRNAs regulate the G1-S transition and promote rapid proliferation. Wang Y, Baskerville S, Shenoy A, Babiarz JE, Baehner L, Blelloch R. Nat Genet. 2008 Dec . 40(12):1478-83. 10.1038/ng.250 PubMed 18978791.
Backbone
  Vector backbone: pGL3-Control
  Backbone manufacturer: Promega
  Backbone size w/o insert (bp): 5256
  Vector type: Mammalian Expression, Luciferase
Growth in bacteria
  Bacterial resistance: Ampicillin, 100 μg/mL
  Growth temperature: 37°C
  Growth strain: DH5alpha
  Copy number: High Copy
Gene/Insert
  Gene/Insert name: Lats2 3'UTR
  Species: M. musculus (mouse)
  Insert size (bp): 1600
  GenBank ID: NM_015771
  Entrez Gene: Lats2 (a.k.a. 4932411G09Rik, AV277261, AW228608)
  Cloning method: Restriction Enzyme; 5′ cloning site XbaI (not destroyed); 3′ cloning site XbaI (not destroyed)
  Sequencing primers: 5′ GGAAAACTCGACGCAAGA; 3′ CACATTTGTAGAGGTTTTACTTGCT
Terms and licenses: Academic/Nonprofit Terms; Industry Terms: Not Available to Industry
Depositor comments: A C->T mutation at nt530 in Addgene's sequence should not affect the function of this plasmid.
How to cite: pGL-Lats2UTR was a gift from Robert Blelloch (Addgene plasmid # 20882 ; http://n2t.net/addgene:20882 ; RRID:Addgene_20882)
