[The description below was written by a language model from this plasmid's Addgene catalogue record.]
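Description:
pGL-Lats2UTR is a mammalian luciferase reporter plasmid built on the Promega pGL3-Control backbone (about 5.3 kb without insert). It carries an approximately 1.6 kb fragment of the mouse Lats2 3' untranslated region. The plasmid is propagated in E. coli at high copy number and selected with ampicillin. No feature table accompanies the record, so the individual backbone elements are not listed. As a standard part, however, pGL3-Control expresses firefly luciferase constitutively from the SV40 promoter with an SV40 enhancer, and it provides an SV40 late polyadenylation signal downstream of the reporter.

The Lats2 3'UTR was inserted at a single XbaI site, which is retained at both ends of the insert. In pGL3 vectors this site lies immediately after the luciferase stop codon and before the polyadenylation signal. The luciferase transcript therefore carries the Lats2 3'UTR as its own untranslated tail, and any post-transcriptional regulation acting on that sequence appears as a change in luciferase activity. Cloning through one enzyme does not itself fix the insert's orientation, and the record does not state the orientation explicitly.

The associated publication concerns embryonic stem cell-specific microRNAs that regulate the G1-S transition. This is consistent with use of the construct in transfection assays testing whether such microRNAs repress Lats2 through sites in its 3'UTR, typically by comparing reporter output with and without the microRNA. The depositor notes a single C-to-T change at nucleotide 530 of the repository's sequence and does not expect it to affect function.
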