>Addgene plasmid #20882 | pGL-Lats2UTR | addgene partial sequence | sequence record 26662 | 20882 with Luc-F
GTGTTTGTGGNNGAGTACCGAAAGGTCTTACCGGAAAACTCGACGCAAGAAAAATCAGAGAGATCCTCAT
AAAGGCCAAGAAGGGCGGAAAGATCGCCGTGTAATTCTAGGCGTTCTAGCGCCTCAGTTAACCACAACTC
GAGGAAACCCAAAATGAGATTTCTTTTCAGAAGACAAACTCAAGCTTAGGAATCCTTCATTTTTAGTTCT
GGTAAATGGGCAACAGGAAGAGTCAACATGATTTCAAATTAGCCCTCTGAGGACCTTCACTGCATTAAAA
CAGTATTTTTAAAAAATTAGTACAGTATGGAAAGAGCACTTATTTTGTGGATACCCATCTTTTTCTTACT
AAATTATAAGGACTGACTGTGAGAAACCATGCTGCTGTTATTTCCATGTGTGTTGTATCTGATAGCACTT
GTCCACAGCTAGAAAAGGAAGAGCTGGAGAGCGTGAGGCAAGACGTCTGTGCAATAAGAGAGGATGAGGC
GACGGAGCTCTGCTCAAGTCACGAGGATCGCTTATCTACACAGTGGCTTAGTTTTGTATTTTCCCACATT
TCAAATTGTGATGTAATGTTTGAAAGCTGCTTTTGTATNTTCTCCTTTGCATATTATAGTTCCTAGAAAG
ANTNGAGC
